Addgene plasmid #23065: pWZ414-F23
Depositing lab: Sharon Dent. Depositing organization: University of Texas MD Anderson Cancer Center. Publication: Essential and redundant functions of histone acetylation revealed by mutation of target lysines and loss of the Gcn5p acetyltransferase. Zhang W, Bone JR, Edmondson DG, Turner BM, Roth SY. EMBO J. 1998 Jun 1. 17(11):3155-67. 10.1093/emboj/17.11.3155 PubMed 9606197.
Backbone
  Vector backbone: pRS414 delta Afl III - Sma I
  Backbone manufacturer: Stratagene
  Backbone size w/o insert (bp): 4348
  Vector type: Yeast Expression
  Selectable markers: TRP1
Growth in bacteria
  Bacterial resistance: Ampicillin, 100 μg/mL
  Growth temperature: 37°C
  Growth strain: DH5alpha
  Copy number: Unknown
Gene/Insert
  Gene/Insert name: yeast Histone H3-2 and Histone H4-2 (alt name: HHT2-HHF2)
  Species: S. cerevisiae (budding yeast)
  Insert size (bp): 1900
  Mutation: Histone H4 changed Lysine 5 to Glutamine
  GenBank ID: S000004976 S000004975
  Cloning method: Restriction Enzyme; 5′ cloning site Afl III (not destroyed); 3′ cloning site Spe I (unknown if destroyed)
  Sequencing primers: 5′ T7; 3′ CACCTCTGACTTGAGCGTCG
Resource information
  A portion of this plasmid was derived from a plasmid made by: from Dr. Mary Ann Osley, currently at the Univ. of New Mexico, Albuquerque, NM
Terms and licenses: Academic/Nonprofit Terms; Industry Terms: Not Available to Industry
Depositor comments: HHT2 is Yeast ID YNL031C HHF2 is Yeast ID YNL030W HHT2 is gene ID 855700 HHF2 is gene ID 855701
How to cite: pWZ414-F23 was a gift from Sharon Dent (Addgene plasmid # 23065 ; http://n2t.net/addgene:23065 ; RRID:Addgene_23065)
