[The description below was written by a language model from this plasmid's Addgene catalogue record.]
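Description:
pWZ414-F23 is a yeast expression plasmid built on a modified pRS414 backbone from which the Afl III to Sma I segment was removed. pRS414 belongs to the pRS series of yeast–E. coli shuttle vectors, which are generally centromeric (CEN/ARS), low-copy plasmids, although the record lists copy number as unknown. Selection in yeast relies on the TRP1 auxotrophic marker, which complements tryptophan auxotrophy in trp1 strains, and the plasmid is propagated in E. coli under ampicillin selection.

The insert is a roughly 1.9 kb fragment from Saccharomyces cerevisiae carrying the HHT2-HHF2 locus, the second of the two gene copies that encode histones H3 and H4. It was cloned between Afl III and Spe I sites. In the yeast genome these two genes lie adjacent on opposite strands (YNL031C and YNL030W) and are divergently transcribed. The record does not name a promoter, so expression probably comes from the native regulatory sequences in the genomic fragment, but this is not stated explicitly. The defining feature is a point mutation in histone H4 that changes lysine 5 to glutamine. This substitution removes the positive charge of an acetylatable N-terminal tail lysine and is commonly used to mimic the acetylated state or to eliminate that site as an acetylation target. No change to H3 is recorded.

The associated publication examined essential and redundant roles of histone acetylation by mutating target lysines and combining them with loss of the Gcn5p acetyltransferase. In that context, the plasmid is suited to supplying a mutant H3/H4 gene pair to yeast strains, so that the contribution of H4 K5 to growth, chromatin function and genetic interactions with acetyltransferases can be tested.
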