>Addgene plasmid #23065 | pWZ414-F23 | addgene partial sequence | sequence record 28992 | 23065 with pRS414-R 5'-CACCTCTGACTTGAGCGTCG
CCTATGGAAAACGCCAGCAACGCGGCCTTTTTACGGTTCCTGGCCTTTTGCTGGCCTTTTGCTCACATGC
CTAGTTTCTTTTATTGAGACTTATTTTTAATATATATAGTACATGAAATAATAAAAAACCGAAAAATGCA
TACATAAGGTTCTATTATATTCCCAATAGAATGATCGTTATTTTATTTTTTGAAAGGCATGAAAATAATT
TCAAACACCGATTGTTTAACCACCGATTGTTTAACCACCGAAACCATATAAGGTTCTACCTTGTCTCTTC
AAAGCATAAACAACATCCAAAGAAGTAACAGTCTTTCTCTTGGCGTGTTCAGTGTAAGTAACAGAGTCCC
TGATGACGGATTCCAAGAAGGACTTAAGGACGGCTCTGACTTCTTCGTAGATCAAACCAGAAATACGCTT
GACACCACCTCTTCTAGCTAATCTTCTGATAGCTGGCTTAGTGATACCTTGAATGTTATCTCTTAGAATC
TTTCTGTGACGCTTGGCACCACCTTTTCCTAGACCTTTACCACCTTGACCGCGGCCGGACATTATTTTAT
TGTATTGATTGTTGTTTTTGCTACTCTTTTGAACAAGATGTAGGAAAAAGAT
