>Addgene plasmid #23065 | pWZ414-F23 | addgene partial sequence | sequence record 28993 | 23065 with T7
GGTATCGATAAGCTTGATATCGAATTCCTGCAGCCCCCTAGTCTCTTCGAAAATGATGTTTATTGATAAT
TATTATACATGGTTTCTTGCCGGTTATAAAATTACGTATACTATCTAAGCATCTAAAAATTAGCCCCGCA
ATTATGTCTGTAAACGATAAATTACAGCATATATACCCTCCTCATGTCGTTAAAAGCATTGCGAATAGAT
AGATGAATAATGTATTAAAAAAGGAGATGTTTGTATGATGTCCCCCCAGTCTAAATGCATAGAAAAAAAA
AAATTCCCGCTTTATATTCATGATCTTTCACCTCTTAGTCTTCTGGCCAATTTGATATCCTTCTTTTGGA
TAGTAACACGCTTAGCGTGAATAGCAGCCAGATTAGTGTCTTCAAACAAAGAGACTAAGTATGCTTCGAC
GGATTCTTGCAAAGCACCGATAGCAGAAGATTGAAATCTCAAGTCGGTCTTGAAATCTTGAGCGATTTCT
CTGACCAATCTTTGGAAAGGTAACTTTCTGATCAACAGTTCAGTAGATTTTTGGAATCTTCTAATTTCTC
TCAAGGCAACAGTACCTGGCTTATATCTGTGAGGCTTCTTAACACCACCGGTAGATGGGGCGGATTTTCT
GGCAGCCTTGGAGGCTAATTGTTTTCTTGGGGCTTTACCACCAGTGGATTTTCTAGCTGTTTGTTTAGTT
CTGGCCATTGTGGAGTGTTTGCTTGGATCCTTTAGTAAAAGGGGAAGAACAGTTGGAAGGGCCAAAGTGG
AAGTCACAAAACAGTGGTCCTATATAAAAGAACAAGAAAAAGATTATTTATATACNACTGCGGTCACNAG
AAGCAACGCGAGAGAGCACAACACGCTGTTATCACGCAAACTATGTTTTGACACCGAGCNNTAGCCGTGA
TTGTGCGTCACATTGGGCGATAATGAACGCTAAATGACNNACTCCCATCCGTAGGAGCCCCTTA
